>Addgene plasmid #167927 | pSB700 lenti gRNA Puro_TtoC and hairpin extension | addgene full sequence | sequence record 354127 | Addgene Partial NGS Result
CCCCCCCGCCCCCATCGCTGCACAAAATAATTAAAAAATAAATAAATACAAAATTGGGGGTGGGGAGGGG
GGGGAGATGGGGAGAGTGAAGCAGAACGTGGGGCTCACCTCGACCATGGTAATAGCGATGACTAATACGT
AGATGTACTGCCAAGTAGGAAAGTCCCATAAGGTCATGTACTGGGCATAATGCCAGGCGGGCCATTTACC
GTCATTGACGTCAATAGGGGGCGTACTTGGCATATGATACACTTGATGTACTGCCAAGTGGGCAGTTTAC
CGTAAATACTCCACCCATTGACGTCAATGGAAAGTCCCTATTGGCGTTACTATGGGAACATACGTCATTA
TTGACGTCAATGGGCGGGGGTCGTTGGGCGGTCAGCCAGGCGGGCCATTTACCGTAAGTTATGTAACGCG
GAACTCCATATATGGGCTATGAACTAATGACGAATACTGCCATTTGTCTCGAGGTCGAGAATTCAAAAAA
AGCACCGACTCGGTGCCACTTTTTCAAGTTGATAACGGACTAGCCTTATTTAAACTTGCTATGCTGTTTC
CAGCATAGCTCTTAAACCGAGACGCATTAATCGTCTCCGGTGTTTCGTCCTTTCCACAAGATATATAAAG
CCAAGAAATCGAAATACTTTCAAGTTACGGTAAGCATATGATAGTCCATTTTAAAACATAATTTTAAAAC
TGCAAACTACCCAAGAAATTATTACTTTCTACGTCACGTATTTTGTACTAATATCTTTGTGTTTACAGTC
AAATTAATTCCAATTATCTCTCTAACAGCCTTGTATCGTATATGCAAATATGAAGGAATCATGGGAAATA
GGCCCTCGGTGAAGGGGGCGGCCGCTCGAGGCTAGTCTCGTGATCGATACCGTCGAGATCCGTTCACTAA
TGATAAACTGGATCTCTGCTGTCCCTGTAATAAACCCGAAAATTTTGAATTTTTGTAATTTGTTTTTGTA
ATTCTTTAGTTTGTATGTCTGTTGCTATTATGTCTACTATTCTTTCCCCTGCACTGTACCCCCCAATCCC
CCCTTTTCTTTTAAAGGCGATACCGTCGAGATCCGTTCACTAATCGAATGGATCTGTCTCTGTCTCTCTC
TCCACCTTCTTCTTCTATTCCTTCGGGCCTGTCGGGTCCCCTCGGGGTTGGGAGGTGGGTCTGAAACGAT
AATGGTGAATATCCCTGCCTAACTCTATTCACTATAGAAAGTACAGCAAAAACTATTCTTAAACCTACCA
AGCCTCCTACTATCATTATGAATAATTTTATATACCACAGCCAATTTGTTATGTTAAACCAATTCCACAA
ACTTGCCCATTTATCTAATTCCAATAATTCTTGTTCATTCTTTTCTTGCTGGTTTTGCGATTCTTCAATT
AAGGAGTGTATTAAGCTTGTGTAATTGTTAATTTCTCTGTCCCACTCCATCCAGGTCGTGTGATTCCAAA
TCTGTTCCAGAGATTTATTACTCCAACTAGCATTCCAAGGCACAGCAGTGGTGCAAATGAGTTTTCCAGA
GCAACCCCAAATCCCCAGGAGCTGTTGATCCTTTAGGTATCTTTCCACAGCCAGGATTCTTGCCTGGAGC
TGCTTGATGCCCCAGACTGTGAGTTGCAACAGATGCTGTTGCGCCTCAATAGCCCTCAGCAAATTGTTCT
GCTGCTGCACTATACCAGACAATAATTGTCTGGCCTGTACCGTCAGCGTCATTGACGCTGCGCCCATAGT
GCTTCCTGCTGCTCCCAAGAACCCAAGGAACAAAGCTCCTATTCCCACTGCTCTTTTTTCTCTCTGCACC
ACTCTTCTCTTTGCCTTGGTGGGTGCTACTCCTAATGGTTCAATTTTTACTACTTTATATTTATATAATT
CACTTCTCCAATTGTCCCTCATATCTCCTCCTCCAGGTCTGAAGATCAGCGGCCGGCCGCTTGCTGTGCG
GTGGTCTTACTTTTGTTTTGCTCTTCCTCTATCTTGTCTAAAGCTTCCTTGGTGTCTTTTATCTCTATCC
TTTGATGCACACAATAGAGGGTTGCTACTGTATTATATAATGATCTAAGTTCTTCTGATCCTGTCTGAAG
GGATGGTTGTAGCTGTCCCAGTATTTGTCTACAGCCTTCTGATGTTTCTAACAGGCCAGGATTAACTGCG
AATCGTTCTAGCTCCCTGCTTGCCCATACTATATGTTTTAATTTATATTTTTTCTTTCCCCCTGGCCTTA
ACCGAATTTTTTCCCATCGCGATCTAATTCTCCCCCGCTTAATACTGACGCTCTCGCACCCATCTCTCTC
CTTCTAGCCTCCGCTAGTCAAAATTTTTGGCGTACTCACCAGTCGCCGCCCCTCGCCTCTTGCCGTGCGC
GCTTCAGCAAGCCGAGTCCTGCGTCGAGAGAGCTCCTCTGGTTTCCCTTTCGCTTTCAAGTCCCTGTTCG
GGCGCCACTGCTAGAGATTTTCCACACTGACTAAAAGGGTCTGAGGGATCTCTAGTTACCAGAGTCACAC
AACAGACGGGCACACACTACTTGAAGCACTCAAGGCAAGCTTTATTGAGGCTTAAGCAGTGGGTTCCCTA
GTTAGCCAGAGAGCTCCCAGGCTCAGATCTGGTCTAACCAGAGAGACCCAGTACAGGCAAAAAGCAGCTG
CTTATATGCAGGATCTGAGGGCTCGCCACTCCCCAGTCCCGCCCAGGCCACGCCTCCCTGGAAAGTCCCC
AGCGGAAAGTCCCTTGTAGCAAGCTCGATATCAGCAGTTCTTGAAGTACTCCGGATGCAGCTCTCGGGCC
ACGTGATGAAATGCTAGGCGGCTGTCAAACCTCCACTCTAACACTTCTCTCTCCGGGTCATCCATCCCAT
GCAGGCTCACAGGGTGTAACAAGCTGGTGTTCTCTCCTTTATTGGCCTCTTCTACCTTATCTGGCTCAAC
TGGTACTAGCTTGTAGCACCATCCAAAGGTCAGTGGATATCTGACCCCTGGCCCTGGTGTGTAGTTCTGC
TAATCAGGGAAGTAGCCTTGTGTGTGGTAGATCCACAGATCAAGGATATCTTGTCTTCTTTGGGAGTGAA
TTAGCCCTTCCAACTACTAAGTTTGTAGTACATATTTAACAAATACAATTTCTTTAAAATGAAAATAATT
CAGAGGAATCACAGGTTTAGAGTAAATGAAACCACAGGTAATTGGCAGTGGTAATAGGGTATGGGGTGGG
AAGTTTGGGATGATTTTGGTTAGCTTGAGTTATCCAGTTGATCCAGACATGATAAGATACATTGATGAGT
TTGGACAAACCACAACTAGAATGCAGTGAAAAAAATGCTTTATTTGTGAAATTTGTGATGCTATTGCTTT
ATTTGTAACCATTATAAGCTGCAATAAACAAGTTGATCTCCCGATCCGTCGACGTCAGGTGGCACTTTTC
GGGGAAATGTGCGCGGAACCCCTATTTGTTTATTTTTCTAAATACATTCAAATATGTATCCGCTCATGAG
ACAATAACCCTGATAAATGCTTCAATAATATTGAAAAAGGAAGAGTATGAGTATTCAACATTTCCGTGTC
GCCCTTATTCCCTTTTTTGCGGCATTTTGCCTTCCTGTTTTTGCTCACCCAGAAACGCTGGTGAAAGTAA
AAGATGCTGAAGATCAGTTGGGTGCACGAGTGGGTTACATCGAACTGGATCTCAACAGCGGTAAGATCCT
TGAGAGTTTTCGCCCCGAAGAACGTTTTCCAATGATGAGCACTTTTAAAGTTCTGCTATGTGGCGCGGTA
TTATCCCGTATTGACGCCGGGCAAGAGCAACTCGGTCGCCGCATACACTATTCTCAGAATGACTTGGTTG
AGTACTCACCAGTCACAGAAAAGCATCTTACGGATGGCATGACAGTAAGAGAATTATGCAGTGCTGCCAT
AACCATGAGTGATAACACTGCGGCCAACTTACTTCTGACAACGATCGGAGGACCGAAGGAGCTAACCGCT
TTTTTGCACAACATGGGGGATCATGTAACTCGCCTTGATCGTTGGGAACCGGAGCTGAATGAAGCCATAC
CAAACGACGAGCGTGACACCACGATGCCTGTAGCAATGGCAACAACGTTGCGCAAACTATTAACTGGCGA
ACTACTTACTCTAGCTTCCCGGCAACAATTAATAGACTGGATGGAGGCGGATAAAGTTGCAGGACCACTT
CTGCGCTCGGCCCTTCCGGCTGGCTGGTTTATTGCTGATAAATCTGGAGCCGGTGAGCGTGGGTCTCGCG
GTATCATTGCAGCACTGGGGCCAGATGGTAAGCCCTCCCGTATCGTAGTTATCTACACGACGGGGAGTCA
GGCAACTATGGATGAACGAAATAGACAGATCGCTGAGATAGGTGCCTCACTGATTAAGCATTGGTAACTG
TCAGACCAAGTTTACTCATATATACTTTAGATTGATTTAAAACTTCATTTTTAATTTAAAAGGATCTAGG
TGAAGATCCTTTTTGATAATCTCATGACCAAAATCCCTTAACGTGAGTTTTCGTTCCACTGAGCGTCAGA
CCCCGTAGAAAAGATCAAAGGATCTTCTTGAGATCCTTTTTTTCTGCGCGTAATCTGCTGCTTGCAAACA
AAAAAACCACCGCTACCAGCGGTGGTTTGTTTGCCGGATCAAGAGCTACCAACTCTTTTTCCGAAGGTAA
CTGGCTTCAGCAGAGCGCAGATACCAAATACTGTTCTTCTAGTGTAGCCGTAGTTAGGCCACCACTTCAA
GAACTCTGTAGCACCGCCTACATACCTCGCTCTGCTAATCCTGTTACCAGTGGCTGCTGCCAGTGGCGAT
AAGTCGTGTCTTACCGGGTTGGACTCAAGACGATAGTTACCGGATAAGGCGCAGCGGTCGGGCTGAACGG
GGGGTTCGTGCACACAGCCCAGCTTGGAGCGAACGACCTACACCGAACTGAGATACCTACAGCGTGAGCT
ATGAGAAAGCGCCACGCTTCCCGAAGGGAGAAAGGCGGACAGGTATCCGGTAAGCGGCAGGGTCGGAACA
GGAGAGCGCACGAGGGAGCTTCCAGGGGGAAACGCCTGGTATCTTTATAGTCCTGTCGGGTTTCGCCACC
TCTGACTTGAGCGTCGATTTTTGTGATGCTCGTCAGGGGGGCGGAGCCTATGGAAAAACGCCAGCAACGC
GGCCTTTTTACGGTTCCTGGCCTTTTGCTGGCCTTTTGCTCACATGTTCTTTCCTGCGTTATCCCCTGAT
TCTGTGGATAACCGTATTACCGCCTTTGAGTGAGCTGATACCGCTCGCCGCAGCCGAACGACCGAGCGCA
GCGAGTCAGTGAGCGAGGAAGCGGAAGAGCGCCCAATACGCAAACCGCCTCTCCCCGCGCGTTGGCCGAT
TCATTAATGCAGCTGGCACGACAGGTTTCCCGACTGGAAAGCGGGCAGTGAGCGCAACGCAATTAATGTG
AGTTAGCTCACTCATTAGGCACCCCAGGCTTTACACTTTATGCTTCCGGCTCGTATGTTGTGTGGAATTG
TGAGCGGATAACAATTTCACACAGGAAACAGCTATGACCATGATTACGCCAAGCTCTAGCTAGAGGTCGA
CGGTAAAACGCTAGCAATGTCAAGGCCTCTCACTCTCTGATATTCATTTCTTTGCAAGTTATAAATACTG
AATAATAAGATGACATGAACTACTACTGCTAGAGATTTTCCACACTGACTAAAAGGGTCTGAGGGATCTC
TAGTTACCAGAGTCACACAACAGACGGGCACACACTACTTGAAGCACTCAAGGCAAGCTTTATTGAGGCT
TAAGCAGTGGGTTCCCTAGTTAGCCAGAGAGCTCCCAGGCTCAGATCTGGTCTAACCAGAGAGACCCAGT
ACAGGCAAAAAGCAGCTGCTTATATGCAGGATCTGAGGGCTCGCCACTCCCCAGTCCCGCCCAGGCCACG
CCTCCCTGGAAAGTCCCCAGCGGAAAGTCCCTTGTAGCAAGCTCGATATCAGCAGTTCTTGAAGTACTCC
GGATGCAGCTCTCGGGCCACGTGATGAAATGCTAGGCGGCTGTCAAACCTCCACTCTAACACTTCTCTCT
CCGGGTCATCCATCCCATGCAGGCTCACAGGGTGTAACAAGCTGGTGTTCTCTCCTTTATTGGCCTCTTC
TACCTTATCTGGCTCAACTGGTACTAGCTTGTAGCACCATCCAAAGGTCAGTGGATATCTGACCCCTGGC
CCTGGTGTGTAGTTCTGCTAATCAGGGAAGTAGCCTTGTGTGTGGTAGATCCACAGATCAAGGATATCTT
GTCTTCGTTGGGAGTGAATTAGCCCTTCCAGTCCCCTCTTTTCTTTTAAAAAGTGGCTAAGATCTACAGC
TGCCTTGTAAGTCATTGGTCTTAAAGGTACCTGAGGTGTGACTGGAAAACCCACCTCCTCCTCCTCTTGT
GCTTCTAGCCAGGCACAATCAGCATTGGTAGCTGCTGTATTGCTACTTGTGATTGCTCCATGTTTTTCTA
GGTCTCGACTGCAGAATTAATTCCAGGCGGGGAGGCGGCCCAAAGGGAGATCCGACTCGTCTGAGGGCGA
AGGCGAAGACGCGGAAGAGGCCGCAGAGCCGGCAGCAGGCCGCGGGAAGGAAGGTCCGCTGGATTGAGGG
CCGAAGGGACGTAGCAGAAGGACGTCCCGCGCAGAATCCAGGTGGCAACACAGGCGAGCAGCCATGGAAA
GGACGTCAGCTTCCCCGACAACACCACGGAATTGTCAGTGCCCAACAGCCGAGCCCCTGTCCAGCAGCGG
GCAAGGCAGGCGGCGATGAGTTCCGCCGTGGCAATAGGGAGGGGGAAAGCGAAAGTCCCGGAAAGGAGCT
GACAGGTGGTGGCAATGCCCCAACCAGTGGGGGTTGCGTCAGCAAACACAGTGCACACCACGCCACGTTG
CCTGACAACGGGCCACAACTCCTCATAAAGAGACAGCAACCAGGATTTATACAAGGAGGAGAAAATGAAA
GCCATACGGGAAGCAATAGCATGATACAAAGGCATTAAAGCAGCGTATCCACATAGCGTAAAAGGAGCAA
CATAGTTAAGAATACCAGTCAATCTTTCACAAATTTTGTAATCCAGAGGTTGATTGTTCCAGACGCTTTA
CTTGTACATTAGGCACCGGGCTTGCGGGTCATGCACCAGGTGCGCGGTCCTTCGGGCACCTCGACGTCGG
CGGTGACGGTGAAGCCGAGCCGCTCGTAGAAGGGGAGGTTGCGGGGCGCGGAGGTCTCCAGGAAGGCGGG
CACCCCGGCGCGCTCGGCCGCCTCCACTCCGGGGAGCACGACGGCGCTGCCCAGACCCTTGCCCTGGTGG
TCGGGCGAGACTCCGACGGTGGCCAGGAACCACGCGGGCTCCTTGGGCCGGTGCGGCGCCAGGAGGCCTT
CCATCTGTTGCTGCGCGGCCAGCCGGGAACCGCTCAACTCGGCCATGCGCGGGCCGATCTCGGCGAACAC
CGCCCCCGCTTCGACGCTCTCCGGCGTGGTCCAGACCGCCACGGCGGCGCCGTCGTCCGCGACCCACACC
TTGCCGATGTCGAGCCCGACGCGCGTGAGGAAGAGTTCTTGCAGCTCGGTGACCCGCTCGATGTGGCGGT
CCGGATCGACGGTGTGGCGCGTGGCGGGGTAGTCGGCGAACGCGGCGGCGAGGGTGCGTACGGCCCTGGG
GACGTCGTCGCGGGTGGCGAGGCGCACCGTGGGCTTGTACTCGGTCATGGTGGCCACAATAACCAGCACG
TTGCCCAGGAGCTGTAGGAAAAAGAAGAAGGCATGAACATGGTTAGCAGAGGCTCTAGAGCCGCCGGTCA
CACGCCAGAAGCCGAACCCCGCCCTGCCCCGTCCCCCCCGAAGGCAGCCGTCCCCCCGCGGACAGCCCCG
AGGCTGGAGAGGGAGAAGGGGACGGCGGCGCGGCGACGCACGAAGGCCCTCCCCGCCCATTTCCTTCCTG
CCGGCGCCGCACCGCTTCGCCCCGCGCCCGCTAGAGGGGGTGCGGCGGCGCCTCCCAGATTTCGGCTCCG
CACAGATTTGGGACAAAGGAAGTCCCTGCGCCCTCTCGCACGATTACCATAAAAGGCAATGGCTGCGGCT
CGCCGCGCCTCGACAGCCGCCGGCGCTCCGGGGGCCGCCGCGCCCCTCCCCCGAGCCCTCCCCGGCCCGA
GGCGGCCCCGCCCCGCCCGGCACCCCCACCTGCCGCCACCCCCCGCCCGGCACGGCGAGCCCCGCGCCAC
GCCCCGTACGGAGCCCCGCACCCGAAGCCGGGCCGTGCTCAGCAACTCGGGGAGGGGGGTGCAGGGGGGG
TTGCAGCCCGACCGACGCGCCCACACCCCCTGCTCACCCCCCCACGCACACACCCCGCACGCAGCCTTTG
TTCCCCTCGCAGCCCCCCCCGCACCGCGGGGCACCGCCCCCGGCCGCGCTCCCCTCGCGCACACTGCGGA
GCGCACAAAGCCCCGCGCCGCGCCCGCAGCGCTCACAGCCGCCGGGCAGCGCGGAGCCGCACGCGGCGCT
CCCCACGCACACACACACGCACGCACCCCCCGAGCCGCTCCCCCCGCACAAAGGGCCCTCCCGGAGCCCC
TCAAGGCTTTCACGCAGCCACAGAAAAGAAACAAGCCGTCATTAAACCAAGCGCTAATTACAGCCCGGAG
GAGAAGGGCCGTCCCGCCCGCTCACCTGTGGGAGTAACGCGGTCAGTCAGAGCCGGGGCGGGCGGCGCGA
GGCGGCGGCGGAGCGGGGCACGGGGCGAAGGCAGCGCGCAGCGACTCCCGCCCGCCGCGCGCTTCGCTTT
TTATAGGGCCGCCGCCGCCGCCGCCTCGCCATAAAAGGAAACTTTCGGAGCGCGCCGCTCTGATTGGCTG
CCGCCGCACCTCTCCGCCTCGCC
Features (pLannotate 1.2.2; 25 found; start..end, strand, type, name):
    115..418     -  enhancer       CMV enhancer: human cytomegalovirus immediate early enhancer
    492..559     -  misc_RNA       tracrRNA (fragment): trans-activating CRISPR RNA for the Streptococcus pyogenes CRISPR/Cas9 system
    607..847     -  promoter       U6 promoter: RNA polymerase III promoter for human U6 snRNA
    950..1065    -  misc_feature   cPPT/CTS: central polypurine tract and central termination sequence of HIV-1 (lacking the first T)
   1080..1180    -  CDS            Rev (fragment): human immunodeficiency virus 1 (HIV-1) Rev protein; rev; enhances nuclear export of unspliced and incompletely spliced viral mRNAs
   1557..1790    -  misc_feature   RRE: The Rev response element (RRE) of HIV-1 allows for Rev-dependent mRNA export from the nucleus to the cytoplasm.
   1965..2303    -  CDS            HIV-1 gag (fragment): gag protein from human immunodeficiency virus 1; gag
   2287..2412    -  misc_feature   HIV-1 Ψ: packaging signal of human immunodeficiency virus type 1
   2459..2716    -  LTR            5' LTR (truncated): truncated 5' long terminal repeat (LTR) from HIV-1
   2764..3093    -  CDS            nef (fragment): NEF_HV1BR - Experimental evidence at protein level: Swiss-Prot protein existence level 1. Extracellular Nef protein targets CD4(+) T-lymphocytes for apoptosis by interacting with CXCR4 surface receptors (PubMed:14990729). From Human immunodeficiency virus type 1 group M subtype B (isolate BRU/LAI) (HIV-1).
   3260..3394    -  polyA_signal   SV40 poly(A) signal: SV40 polyadenylation signal
   3442..3546    +  promoter       AmpR promoter: bla
   3547..4407    +  CDS            AmpR: β-lactamase; bla; confers resistance to ampicillin, carbenicillin, and related antibiotics
   4578..5166    +  rep_origin     ori: high-copy-number ColE1/pMB1/pBR322/pUC origin of replication
   5349..5441    +  CDS            lacI (fragment): lac repressor; lacI; The lac repressor binds to the lac operator to inhibit transcription in E. coli. This inhibition can be relieved by adding lactose or isopropyl-β-D-thiogalactopyranoside (IPTG).
   5454..5475    +  protein_bind   CAP binding site: CAP binding activates transcription in the presence of cAMP. E. coli catabolite activator protein
   5490..5520    +  promoter       lac promoter: promoter for the E. coli lac operon
   5528..5544    +  protein_bind   lac operator: The lac repressor binds to the lac operator to inhibit transcription in E. coli. This inhibition can be relieved by adding lactose or isopropyl-β-D-thiogalactopyranoside (IPTG). lac repressor encoded by lacI
   5697..5954    -  LTR            5' LTR (truncated): truncated 5' long terminal repeat (LTR) from HIV-1
   6002..6520    -  CDS            nef (fragment): NEF_HV1BR - Experimental evidence at protein level: Swiss-Prot protein existence level 1. Extracellular Nef protein targets CD4(+) T-lymphocytes for apoptosis by interacting with CXCR4 surface receptors (PubMed:14990729). From Human immunodeficiency virus type 1 group M subtype B (isolate BRU/LAI) (HIV-1).
   6537..7125    -  misc_feature   WPRE: woodchuck hepatitis virus posttranscriptional regulatory element
   7151..7748    -  CDS            PuroR (fragment): puromycin N-acetyltransferase; pac from Streptomyces; confers resistance to puromycin
   7782..8798    -  intron         chimeric intron: chimera between introns from chicken β-actin and rabbit β-globin
   8799..12      -  promoter       chicken β-actin promoter (fragment) (across the origin): contains a 21-bp deletion relative to the standard chicken β-actin promoter
   8912..113     -  promoter       chicken β-actin promoter (fragment) (across the origin): contains a 21-bp deletion relative to the standard chicken β-actin promoter
