[The description below was written by a language model from this plasmid's Addgene catalogue record and pLannotate feature annotations shown in this document.]
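Description:
pSB700 lenti gRNA Puro_TtoC and hairpin extension is an empty lentiviral CRISPR cloning backbone, derived from pLVX, into which a user inserts a guide spacer so that an sgRNA is expressed in mammalian cells. It is maintained in E. coli through a ColE1/pUC-type origin and the β-lactamase (AmpR) gene. The catalogue lists it as low copy and grown in a recombination-reducing strain, which fits the presence of repeated LTR sequences. The record carries no insert.

The guide cassette consists of the human U6 RNA polymerase III promoter followed by a Streptococcus pyogenes Cas9 tracrRNA-derived scaffold. This scaffold is annotated only as a fragment, as would be expected if it is the modified "FE" design indicated by the name and purpose field: a T-to-C change plus an extended hairpin. In general, that design removes a premature Pol III termination run and stabilises the scaffold.

Downstream, in the same orientation, a CAG-type promoter (CMV enhancer, chicken β-actin promoter and chimeric intron) drives puromycin N-acetyltransferase, followed by WPRE to boost transcript expression. This allows puromycin selection of transduced cells.

Both cassettes lie within an HIV-1 transfer vector framework. It comprises LTR elements at each end (both annotated by the software as truncated 5' LTRs, with adjacent nef-derived sequence), the Ψ packaging signal with a partial gag, the RRE for Rev-dependent RNA export, and cPPT/CTS. An SV40 poly(A) signal lies outside the viral unit.

No Cas9 is encoded, so the nuclease or dCas9 effector must be supplied separately, and packaging functions are needed in trans. The sequence is labelled as a partial NGS result, so the annotation may be incomplete.
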