Addgene plasmid #167927: pSB700 lenti gRNA Puro_TtoC and hairpin extension
Purpose: (Empty Backbone) Lentiviral vector for expressing U6 FE-sgRNA cloning plasmid
Depositing lab: Alejandro Chavez & Nan Cher Yeo. Depositing organization: Columbia University. Publication: Generation and application of a versatile CRISPR toolkit for mammalian cell engineering. Nghi Dang , Alissa Lance-Byrne, Angela Tung, Xiaoge Guo, Ryan J Cecchi, Joanna Buchthal, Alejandro Chavez, Nan Cher Yeo. Synthetic Biology, Volume 6, Issue 1, 2021 10.1093/synbio/ysab033.
Backbone
  Vector backbone: pLVX
  Vector type: Lentiviral, CRISPR
  Selectable markers: Puromycin
Growth in bacteria
  Bacterial resistance: Ampicillin, 100 μg/mL
  Growth temperature: 30°C
  Growth strain: NEB Stable
  Copy number: Low Copy
Gene/Insert
  Gene/Insert name: None
Terms and licenses: Academic/Nonprofit Terms; Industry Terms: Not Available to Industry
How to cite: pSB700 lenti gRNA Puro_TtoC and hairpin extension was a gift from Alejandro Chavez & Nan Cher Yeo (Addgene plasmid # 167927 ; http://n2t.net/addgene:167927 ; RRID:Addgene_167927)
